>Addgene plasmid #82179 | pDONR223_RAC1_p.T17N | addgene full sequence | sequence record 163912 | Addgene NGS result
GATCAAGAGCTACCAACTCTTTTTCCGAAGGTAACTGGCTTCAGCAGAGCGCAGATACCAAATACTGTTC
TTCTAGTGTAGCCGTAGTTAGGCCACCACTTCAAGAACTCTGTAGCACCGCCTACATACCTCGCTCTGCT
AATCCTGTTACCAGTGGCTGCTGCCAGTGGCGATAAGTCGTGTCTTACCGGGTTGGACTCAAGACGATAG
TTACCGGATAAGGCGCAGCGGTCGGGCTGAACGGGGGGTTCGTGCACACAGCCCAGCTTGGAGCGAACGA
CCTACACCGAACTGAGATACCTACAGCGTGAGCTATGAGAAAGCGCCACGCTTCCCGAAGGGAGAAAGGC
GGACAGGTATCCGGTAAGCGGCAGGGTCGGAACAGGAGAGCGCACGAGGGAGCTTCCAGGGGGAAACGCC
TGGTATCTTTATAGTCCTGTCGGGTTTCGCCACCTCTGACTTGAGCGTCGATTTTTGTGATGCTCGTCAG
GGGGGCGGAGCCTATGGAAAAACGCCAGCAACGCGGCCTTTTTACGGTTCCTGGCCTTTTGCTGGCCTTT
TGCTCACATGTTCTTTCCTGCGTTATCCCCTGATTCTGTGGATAACCGTATTACCGCCTTTGAGTGAGCT
GATACCGCTCGCCGCAGCCGAACGACCGAGCGCAGCGAGTCAGTGAGCGAGGAAGCGGAAGAGCGCCCAA
TACGCAAACCGCCTCTCCCCGCGCGTTGGCCGATTCATTAATGCAGCTGGCACGACAGGTTTCCCGACTG
GAAAGCGGGCAGTGAGCGCAACGCAATTAATACGCGTACCGCTAGCCAGGAAGAGTTTGTAGAAACGCAA
AAAGGCCATCCGTCAGGATGGCCTTCTGCTTAGTTTGATGCCTGGCAGTTTATGGCGGGCGTCCTGCCCG
CCACCCTCCGGGCCGTTGCTTCACAACGTTCAAATCCGCTCCCGGCGGATTTGTCCTACTCAGGAGAGCG
TTCACCGACAAACAACAGATAAAACGAAAGGCCCAGTCTTCCGACTGAGCCTTTCGTTTTATTTGATGCC
TGGCAGTTCCCTACTCTCGCGTTAACGCTAGCATGGATGTTTTCCCAGTCACGACGTTGTAAAACGACGG
CCAGTCTTAAGCTCGGGCCCCAAATAATGATTTTATTTTGACTGATAGTGACCTGTTCGTTGCAACAAAT
TGATGAGCAATGCTTTTTTATAATGCCAACTTTGTACAAAAAAGTTGGCACCATGCAGGCCATCAAGTGT
GTGGTGGTGGGAGACGGAGCTGTAGGTAAAAACTGCCTACTGATCAGTTACACAACCAATGCATTTCCTG
GAGAATATATCCCTACTGTCTTTGACAATTATTCTGCCAATGTTATGGTAGATGGAAAACCGGTGAATCT
GGGCTTATGGGATACAGCTGGACAAGAAGATTATGACAGATTACGCCCCCTATCCTATCCGCAAACAGAT
GTGTTCTTAATTTGCTTTTCCCTTGTGAGTCCTGCATCATTTGAAAATGTCCGTGCAAAGTGGTATCCTG
AGGTGCGGCACCACTGTCCCAACACTCCCATCATCCTAGTGGGAACTAAACTTGATCTTAGGGATGATAA
AGACACGATCGAGAAACTGAAGGAGAAGAAGCTGACTCCCATCACCTATCCGCAGGGTCTAGCCATGGCT
AAGGAGATTGGTGCTGTAAAATACCTGGAGTGCTCGGCGCTCACACAGCGAGGCCTCAAGACAGTGTTTG
ACGAAGCGATCCGAGCAGTCCTCTGCCCGCCTCCCGTGAAGAAGAGGAAGAGAAAATGCCTGCTGTTGTA
ATTGCCAACTTTCTTGTACAAAGTTGGCATTATAAGAAAGCATTGCTTATCAATTTGTTGCAACGAACAG
GTCACTATCAGTCAAAATAAAATCATTATTTGCCATCCAGCTGATATCCCCTATAGTGAGTCGTATTACA
TGGTCATAGCTGTTTCCTGGCAGCTCTGGCCCGTGTCTCAAAATCTCTGATGTTACATTGCACAAGATAA
AAATATATCATCATGCCTCCTCTAGACCAGCCAGGACAGAAATGCCTCGACTTCGCTGCTACCCAAGGTT
GCCGGGTGACGCACACCGTGGAAACGGATGAAGGCACGAACCCAGTGGACATAAGCCTGTTCGGTTCGTA
AGCTGTAATGCAAGTAGCGTATGCGCTCACGCAACTGGTCCAGAACCTTGACCGAACGCAGCGGTGGTAA
CGGCGCAGTGGCGGTTTTCATGGCTTGTTATGACTGTTTTTTTGGGGTACAGTCTATGCCTCGGGCATCC
AAGCAGCAAGCGCGTTACGCCGTGGGTCGATGTTTGATGTTATGGAGCAGCAACGATGTTACGCAGCAGG
GCAGTCGCCCTAAAACAAAGTTAAACATTATGAGGGAAGCGGTGATCGCCGAAGTATCGACTCAACTATC
AGAGGTAGTTGGCGTCATCGAGCGCCATCTCGAACCGACGTTGCTGGCCGTACATTTGTACGGCTCCGCA
GTGGATGGCGGCCTGAAGCCACACAGTGATATTGATTTGCTGGTTACGGTGACCGTAAGGCTTGATGAAA
CAACGCGGCGAGCTTTGATCAACGACCTTTTGGAAACTTCGGCTTCCCCTGGAGAGAGCGAGATTCTCCG
CGCTGTAGAAGTCACCATTGTTGTGCACGACGACATCATTCCGTGGCGTTATCCAGCTAAGCGCGAACTG
CAATTTGGAGAATGGCAGCGCAATGACATTCTTGCAGGTATCTTCGAGCCAGCCACGATCGACATTGATC
TGGCTATCTTGCTGACAAAAGCAAGAGAACATAGCGTTGCCTTGGTAGGTCCAGCGGCGGAGGAACTCTT
TGATCCGGTTCCTGAACAGGATCTATTTGAGGCGCTAAATGAAACCTTAACGCTATGGAACTCGCCGCCC
GACTGGGCTGGCGATGAGCGAAATGTAGTGCTTACGTTGTCCCGCATTTGGTACAGCGCAGTAACCGGCA
AAATCGCGCCGAAGGATGTCGCTGCCGACTGGGCAATGGAGCGCCTGCCGGCCCAGTATCAGCCCGTCAT
ACTTGAAGCTAGACAGGCTTATCTTGGACAAGAAGAAGATCGCTTGGCCTCGCGCGCAGATCAGTTGGAA
GAATTTGTCCACTACGTGAAAGGCGAGATCACCAAGGTAGTCGGCAAATAACCCTCGAGCCACCCATGAC
CAAAATCCCTTAACGTGAGTTACGCGTCGTTCCACTGAGCGTCAGACCCCGTAGAAAAGATCAAAGGATC
TTCTTGAGATCCTTTTTTTCTGCGCGTAATCTGCTGCTTGCAAACAAAAAAACCACCGCTACCAGCGGTG
GTTTGTTTGCCG
Features (pLannotate 1.2.2; 12 found; start..end, strand, type, name):
    693..785     +  CDS            lacI (fragment): lac repressor; lacI; The lac repressor binds to the lac operator to inhibit transcription in E. coli. This inhibition can be relieved by adding lactose or isopropyl-β-D-thiogalactopyranoside (IPTG).
    840..867     -  terminator     rrnB T2 terminator: transcription terminator T2 from the E. coli rrnB gene
    999..1042    +  terminator     rrnB T1 terminator: Escherichia coli rrnB; transcription terminator T1 from the E. coli rrnB gene
   1089..1125    -  CDS            lacZα (fragment): LacZα fragment of β-galactosidase; lacZ fragment
   1142..1237    +  protein_bind   attL3: mutant version of attL; recombination site for the Gateway® LR reaction LR Clonase™
   1243..1821    +  CDS            Rac1 (T17N): dominant negative mutant of human Rac family small GTPase 1
   1826..1921    -  protein_bind   attL3: mutant version of attL; recombination site for the Gateway® LR reaction LR Clonase™
   1940..1958    -  promoter       T7 promoter: promoter for bacteriophage T7 RNA polymerase
   2148..2171    +  promoter       Pc promoter (fragment): intI1 (promoter lies within the coding sequence); class 1 integron promoter
   2347..2403    +  CDS            GmR (fragment): gentamycin acetyltransferase; aacC1; confers resistance to gentamycin
   2410..3201    +  CDS            SmR: aminoglycoside adenylyltransferase (Murphy, 1985); aadA; confers resistance to spectinomycin and streptomycin
   3294..510     +  rep_origin     ori (across the origin): high-copy-number ColE1/pMB1/pBR322/pUC origin of replication
