[The description below was written by a language model from this plasmid's Addgene catalogue record and pLannotate feature annotations shown in this document.]
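Description:
pDONR223_RAC1_p.T17N is a Gateway entry clone built on the Invitrogen pDONR223 backbone and carrying the human RAC1 open reading frame with the T17N substitution, annotated in the feature table as the dominant-negative form of this Rac family small GTPase. The sequenced plasmid is 3,372 nt. It is propagated in E. coli from a high-copy ColE1/pUC-type origin and selected with spectinomycin through the aadA (SmR) aminoglycoside adenylyltransferase gene. The short Pc integron promoter and gentamicin-resistance fragments annotated just upstream of aadA appear to be remnants of the resistance cassette's source. Small lacI and lacZα fragments are also backbone remnants rather than functional genes.

The RAC1 coding sequence sits between two Gateway attL recombination sites. The annotation tool labels both as attL3, although this is an automated best match. These sites allow the insert to be moved into any compatible destination vector by an LR Clonase reaction. The record lists no promoter for the insert, so the clone is a shuttle for the ORF rather than an expression construct. The rrnB T1 and T2 terminators upstream of the cassette insulate it from read-through transcription, and a T7 promoter lies beyond the downstream attL site, pointing back toward the insert. The clone is in the "closed" configuration, meaning a stop codon immediately follows the ORF, so it suits native or N-terminally tagged expression but not C-terminal fusions. It belongs to the Target Accelerator Plasmid Collection, a set of wild-type and variant alleles assembled for the systematic functional study of cancer-associated variants. The collection has also been used for morphological profiling of gene and allele function.
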