Addgene plasmid #82179: pDONR223_RAC1_p.T17N
Purpose: Gateway Donor vector containing RAC1 , part of the Target Accelerator Plasmid Collection.
Depositing lab: Jesse Boehm & William Hahn & David Root. Depositing organization: Broad Institute. Publication: Systematic Functional Interrogation of Rare Cancer Variants Identifies Oncogenic Alleles. Kim E, Ilic N, Shrestha Y, Zou L, Kamburov A, Zhu C, Yang X, Lubonja R, Tran N, Nguyen C, Lawrence MS, Piccioni F, Bagul M, Doench JG, Chouinard CR, Wu X, Hogstrom L, Natoli T, Tamayo P, Horn H, Corsello SM, Lage K, Root DE, Subramanian A, Golub TR, Getz G, Boehm JS, Hahn WC. Cancer Discov. 2016 Jul;6(7):714-26. doi: 10.1158/2159-8290.CD-16-0160. Epub 2016 May 4. PubMed 27147599.
Backbone
  Vector backbone: pDONR223
  Backbone manufacturer: Invitrogen
  Backbone size w/o insert (bp): 2790
  Vector type: Gateway Entry vector
Growth in bacteria
  Bacterial resistance: Spectinomycin, 50 μg/mL
  Growth temperature: 37°C
  Growth strain: DH5alpha
  Copy number: High Copy
Gene/Insert
  Gene/Insert name: RAC1
  Species: H. sapiens (human)
  Mutation: T17N
  GenBank ID: NM_006908.4
  Entrez Gene: RAC1 (a.k.a. MIG5, MRD48, Rac-1, TC-25, p21-Rac1)
  Promoter: None
  Cloning method: Gateway Cloning
  Sequencing primers: 5′ M13pUC-fwd; 3′ M13-Rev
Terms and licenses: Academic/Nonprofit Terms; Industry Terms: Not Available to Industry
Depositor comments: Closed state: stop codon immediately follows insert Supporting reference: Systematic morphological profiling of human gene and allele function via Cell Painting. Rohban MH, et al. Elife. 2017, Mar 18;6. pii: e24060. PubMed PMID 28315521
How to cite: pDONR223_RAC1_p.T17N was a gift from Jesse Boehm & William Hahn & David Root (Addgene plasmid # 82179 ; http://n2t.net/addgene:82179 ; RRID:Addgene_82179)
