>Addgene plasmid #82179 | pDONR223_RAC1_p.T17N | depositor partial sequence | sequence record 155550 | Insert sequence
ATGCAGGCCATCAAGTGTGTGGTGGTGGGAGACGGAGCTGTAGGTAAAAACTGCCTACTGATCAGTTACA
CAACCAATGCATTTCCTGGAGAATATATCCCTACTGTCTTTGACAATTATTCTGCCAATGTTATGGTAGA
TGGAAAACCGGTGAATCTGGGCTTATGGGATACAGCTGGACAAGAAGATTATGACAGATTACGCCCCCTA
TCCTATCCGCAAACAGATGTGTTCTTAATTTGCTTTTCCCTTGTGAGTCCTGCATCATTTGAAAATGTCC
GTGCAAAGTGGTATCCTGAGGTGCGGCACCACTGTCCCAACACTCCCATCATCCTAGTGGGAACTAAACT
TGATCTTAGGGATGATAAAGACACGATCGAGAAACTGAAGGAGAAGAAGCTGACTCCCATCACCTATCCG
CAGGGTCTAGCCATGGCTAAGGAGATTGGTGCTGTAAAATACCTGGAGTGCTCGGCGCTCACACAGCGAG
GCCTCAAGACAGTGTTTGACGAAGCGATCCGAGCAGTCCTCTGCCCGCCTCCCGTGAAGAAGAGGAAGAG
AAAATGCCTGCTGTTG
